>Addgene plasmid #212767 | pHyg-CUbo(K48R)-yeGFP | addgene full sequence | sequence record 420597 | Addgene NGS Result
GAACGCGGCCGCCAGCTGAAGCTTCGTACGCTGCAGGTCGACGGGAGCGGAGCAGGTGCTGGTGCTGGTG
CTGGAGCAATTCTGGGAGTGCAGGTGGAAACCATCTCCCCAGGAGACGGGCGCACCTTCCCCAAGCGCGG
CCAGACCTGCGTGGTGCACTACACCGGGATGCTTGAAGATGGAAAGAAATTTGATTCCTCCCGGGACAGA
AACAAGCCCTTTAAGTTTATGCTAGGCAAGCAGGAGGTGATCCGAGGCTGGGAAGAAGGGGTTGCCCAGA
TGAGTGTGGGTCAGAGAGCCAAACTGACTATATCTCCAGATTATGCCTATGGTGCCACTGGGCACCCAGG
CATCATCCCACCACATGCCACTCTCGTCTTCGATGTGGAGCTTCTAAAACTGGAAGGGTCGACCGGTATC
CCTCCAGATCAACAAAGATTGATCTTTGCCGGTCGACAGCTAGAAGACGGTAGAACGCTGTCTGATTACA
ACATTCAGAAGGAGTCCACCTTACATCTTGTGCTAAGGCTAAGAGGTGTTACTGGATCCGGAGCAGGTGC
TGGTGCTGGTGCTGGAGCAATTCTGTCTAAAGGTGAAGAATTATTCACTGGTGTTGTCCCAATTTTGGTT
GAATTAGATGGTGATGTTAATGGTCACAAATTTTCTGTCTCCGGTGAAGGTGAAGGTGATGCTACTTACG
GTAAATTGACCTTAAAATTTATTTGTACTACTGGTAAATTGCCAGTTCCATGGCCAACCTTAGTCACTAC
TTTCGGTTATGGTGTTCAATGTTTTGCGAGATACCCAGATCATATGAAACAACATGACTTTTTCAAGTCT
GCCATGCCAGAAGGTTATGTTCAAGAAAGAACTATTTTTTTCAAAGATGACGGTAACTACAAGACCAGAG
CTGAAGTCAAGTTTGAAGGTGATACCTTAGTTAATAGAATCGAATTAAAAGGTATTGATTTTAAAGAAGA
TGGTAACATTTTAGGTCACAAATTGGAATACAACTATAACTCTCACAATGTTTACATCATGGCTGACAAA
CAAAAGAATGGTATCAAAGTTAACTTCAAAATTAGACACAACATTGAAGATGGTTCTGTTCAATTAGCTG
ACCATTATCAACAAAATACTCCAATTGGTGATGGTCCAGTCTTGTTACCAGACAACCATTACTTATCCAC
TCAATCTGCCTTATCCAAAGATCCAAACGAAAAGAGAGACCACATGGTCTTGTTAGAATTTGTTACTGCT
GCTGGTATTACCCATGGTATGGATGAATTGTACAAATAACTGCGCGCCAGATCTGTTTAGCTTGCCTCGT
CCCCGCCGGGTCACCCGGCCAGCGACATGGAGGCCCAGAATACCCTCCTTGACAGTCTTGACGTGCGCAG
CTCAGGGGCATGATGTGACTGTCGCCCGTACATTTAGCCCATACATCCCCATGTATAATCATTTGCATCC
ATACATTTTGATGGCCGCACGGCGCGAAGCAAAAATTACGGCTCCTCGCTGCGGACCTGCGAGCAGGGAA
ACGCTCCCCTCACAGACGCGTTGAATTGTCCCCACGCCGCGCCCCTGTAGAGAAATATAAAAGGTTAGGA
TTTGCCACTGAGGTTCTTCTTTCATATACTTCCTTTTAAAATCTTGCTAGGATACAGTTCTCACATCACA
TCCGAACATAAACAACCATGGGTAAAAAGCCTGAACTCACCGCGACGTCTGTCGAGAAGTTTCTGATCGA
AAAGTTCGACAGCGTCTCCGACCTGATGCAGCTCTCGGAGGGCGAAGAATCTCGTGCTTTCAGCTTCGAT
GTAGGAGGGCGTGGATATGTCCTGCGGGTAAATAGCTGCGCCGATGGTTTCTACAAAGATCGTTATGTTT
ATCGGCACTTTGCATCGGCCGCGCTCCCGATTCCGGAAGTGCTTGACATTGGGGAATTCAGCGAGAGCCT
GACCTATTGCATCTCCCGCCGTGCACAGGGTGTCACGTTGCAAGACCTGCCTGAAACCGAACTGCCCGCT
GTTCTGCAGCCGGTCGCGGAGGCCATGGATGCGATCGCTGCGGCCGATCTTAGCCAGACGAGCGGGTTCG
GCCCATTCGGACCGCAAGGAATCGGTCAATACACTACATGGCGTGATTTCATATGCGCGATTGCTGATCC
CCATGTGTATCACTGGCAAACTGTGATGGACGACACCGTCAGTGCGTCCGTCGCGCAGGCTCTCGATGAG
CTGATGCTTTGGGCCGAGGACTGCCCCGAAGTCCGGCACCTCGTGCACGCGGATTTCGGCTCCAACAATG
TCCTGACGGACAATGGCCGCATAACAGCGGTCATTGACTGGAGCGAGGCGATGTTCGGGGATTCCCAATA
CGAGGTCGCCAACATCTTCTTCTGGAGGCCGTGGTTGGCTTGTATGGAGCAGCAGACGCGCTACTTCGAG
CGGAGGCATCCGGAGCTTGCAGGATCGCCGCGGCTCCGGGCGTATATGCTCCGCATTGGTCTTGACCAAC
TCTATCAGAGCTTGGTTGACGGCAATTTCGATGATGCAGCTTGGGCGCAGGGTCGATGCGACGCAATCGT
CCGATCCGGAGCCGGGACTGTCGGGCGTACACAAATCGCCCGCAGAAGCGCGGCCGTCTGGACCGATGGC
TGTGTAGAAGTACTCGCCGATAGTGGAAACCGACGCCCCAGCACTCGTCCGAGGGCAAAGGAATAATCTC
GAGTCATGTAATTAGTTATGTCACGCTTACATTCACGCCCTCCCCCCACATCCGCTCTAACCGAAAAGGA
AGGAGTTAGACAACCTGAAGTCTAGGTCCCTATTTATTTTTTTATAGTTATGTTAGTATTAAGAACGTTA
TTTATATTTCAAATTTTTCTTTTTTTTCTGTACAGACGCGTGTACGCATGTAACATTATACTGAAAACCT
TGCTTGAGAAGGTTTTGGGACGCTCGAAGGCTTTAACGAGCTCGAATTCATCGATGATATCAGATCCACT
AGTGGCCTATGCGGCCGCGGATCTGCCGGTCTCCCTATAGTGAGTCGTATTAATTTCGATAAGCCAGGTT
AACCTGCATTAATGAATCGGCCAACGCGCGGGGAGAGGCGGTTTGCGTATTGGGCGCTCTTCCGCTTCCT
CGCTCACTGACTCGCTGCGCTCGGTCGTTCGGCTGCGGCGAGCGGTATCAGCTCACTCAAAGGCGGTAAT
ACGGTTATCCACAGAATCAGGGGATAACGCAGGAAAGAACATGTGAGCAAAAGGCCAGCAAAAGGCCAGG
AACCGTAAAAAGGCCGCGTTGCTGGCGTTTTTCCATAGGCTCCGCCCCCCTGACGAGCATCACAAAAATC
GACGCTCAAGTCAGAGGTGGCGAAACCCGACAGGACTATAAAGATACCAGGCGTTTCCCCCTGGAAGCTC
CCTCGTGCGCTCTCCTGTTCCGACCCTGCCGCTTACCGGATACCTGTCCGCCTTTCTCCCTTCGGGAAGC
GTGGCGCTTTCTCATAGCTCACGCTGTAGGTATCTCAGTTCGGTGTAGGTCGTTCGCTCCAAGCTGGGCT
GTGTGCACGAACCCCCCGTTCAGCCCGACCGCTGCGCCTTATCCGGTAACTATCGTCTTGAGTCCAACCC
GGTAAGACACGACTTATCGCCACTGGCAGCAGCCACTGGTAACAGGATTAGCAGAGCGAGGTATGTAGGC
GGTGCTACAGAGTTCTTGAAGTGGTGGCCTAACTACGGCTACACTAGAAGAACAGTATTTGGTATCTGCG
CTCTGCTGAAGCCAGTTACCTTCGGAAAAAGAGTTGGTAGCTCTTGATCCGGCAAACAAACCACCGCTGG
TAGCGGTGGTTTTTTTGTTTGCAAGCAGCAGATTACGCGCAGAAAAAAAGGATCTCAAGAAGATCCTTTG
ATCTTTTCTACGGGGTCTGACGCTCAGTGGAACGAAAACTCACGTTAAGGGATTTTGGTCATGAGATTAT
CAAAAAGGATCTTCACCTAGATCCTTTTAAATTAAAAATGAAGTTTTAAATCAATCTAAAGTATATATGA
GTAAACTTGGTCTGACAGTTACCAATGCTTAATCAGTGAGGCACCTATCTCAGCGATCTGTCTATTTCGT
TCATCCATAGTTGCCTGACTCCCCGTCGTGTAGATAACTACGATACGGGAGGGCTTACCATCTGGCCCCA
GTGCTGCAATGATACCGCGAGACCCACGCTCACCGGCTCCAGATTTATCAGCAATAAACCAGCCAGCCGG
AAGGGCCGAGCGCAGAAGTGGTCCTGCAACTTTATCCGCCTCCATCCAGTCTATTAATTGTTGCCGGGAA
GCTAGAGTAAGTAGTTCGCCAGTTAATAGTTTGCGCAACGTTGTTGCCATTGCTACAGGCATCGTGGTGT
CACGCTCGTCGTTTGGTATGGCTTCATTCAGCTCCGGTTCCCAACGATCAAGGCGAGTTACATGATCCCC
CATGTTGTGCAAAAAAGCGGTTAGCTCCTTCGGTCCTCCGATCGTTGTCAGAAGTAAGTTGGCCGCAGTG
TTATCACTCATGGTTATGGCAGCACTGCATAATTCTCTTACTGTCATGCCATCCGTAAGATGCTTTTCTG
TGACTGGTGAGTACTCAACCAAGTCATTCTGAGAATAGTGTATGCGGCGACCGAGTTGCTCTTGCCCGGC
GTCAATACGGGATAATACCGCGCCACATAGCAGAACTTTAAAAGTGCTCATCATTGGAAAACGTTCTTCG
GGGCGAAAACTCTCAAGGATCTTACCGCTGTTGAGATCCAGTTCGATGTAACCCACTCGTGCACCCAACT
GATCTTCAGCATCTTTTACTTTCACCAGCGTTTCTGGGTGAGCAAAAACAGGAAGGCAAAATGCCGCAAA
AAAGGGAATAAGGGCGACACGGAAATGTTGAATACTCATACTCTTCCTTTTTCAATATTATTGAAGCATT
TATCAGGGTTATTGTCTCATGAGCGGATACATATTTGAATGTATTTAGAAAAATAAACAAATAGGGGTTC
CGCGCACATTTCCCCGAAAAGTGCCACCTGACGTCTAAGAAACCATTATTATCATGACATTAACCTATAA
AAATAGGCGTATCACGAGGCCCTTTCGTCTCGCGCGTTTCGGTGATGACGGTGAAAACCTCTGACACATG
CAGCTCCCGGAGACGGTCACAGCTTGTCTGTAAGCGGATGCCGGGAGCAGACAAGCCCGTCAGGGCGCGT
CAGCGGGTGTTGGCGGGTGTCGGGGCTGGCTTAACTATGCGGCATCAGAGCAGATTGTACTGAGAGTGCA
CCATATGGACATATTGTCGTTAGAACGCGGCTACAATTAATACATAACCTTATGTATCATACACATACGA
TTTAGGTGACACTATA
Features (pLannotate 1.2.2; 13 found; start..end, strand, type, name):
     83..405     +  CDS            FKBP (fragment): human FK506-binding protein FKBP12
    415..538     +  CDS            ubiquitin (fragment): Saccharomyces cerevisiae ubiquitin
    584..1299    +  CDS            yeGFP (fragment): yeast-enhanced green fluorescent protein codons optimized for translation in S. cerevisiae and C. albicans
   1354..2728    +  gene           hphMX6 (fragment): yeast selectable marker conferring hygromycin resistance
   2780..2969    +  terminator     CYC1 terminator: S. cerevisiae CYC1; transcription terminator for CYC1
   3044..3062    -  promoter       T7 promoter: promoter for bacteriophage T7 RNA polymerase
   3084..3137    -  CDS            lacI (fragment): lac repressor; lacI; The lac repressor binds to the lac operator to inhibit transcription in E. coli. This inhibition can be relieved by adding lactose or isopropyl-β-D-thiogalactopyranoside (IPTG).
   3320..3908    -  rep_origin     ori: high-copy-number ColE1/pMB1/pBR322/pUC origin of replication
   4079..4939    -  CDS            AmpR: β-lactamase; bla; confers resistance to ampicillin, carbenicillin, and related antibiotics
   4940..5044    -  promoter       AmpR promoter: bla
   5139..5174    +  CDS            rop (fragment): Rop protein, which maintains plasmids at low copy number; rop
   5276..5327    +  misc_feature   bom (fragment): basis of mobility region from pBR322
   5390..2       +  promoter       SP6 promoter (across the origin): promoter for bacteriophage SP6 RNA polymerase
