[The description below was written by a language model from this plasmid's Addgene catalogue record and pLannotate feature annotations shown in this document.]
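Description:
pHyg-CUbo(K48R)-yeGFP is a PCR-template plasmid from the pYM family, used for C-terminal tagging of chromosomal genes in budding yeast. It is not designed to be maintained in yeast, and no yeast origin or centromere is annotated. Instead, the tagging module and its linked marker are amplified with primers carrying homology to the target locus, and the product is integrated by homologous recombination so that the tag is fused in frame to the end of the endogenous open reading frame. In E. coli the 5.4 kb plasmid replicates from a high-copy ColE1/pUC-type origin and is selected with ampicillin through the bla gene and its promoter. Short lacI, rop and bom fragments and flanking SP6 and T7 promoters are backbone remnants.

The tagging cassette has no promoter of its own, because expression comes from the tagged gene. As annotated, it comprises human FKBP12, a fragment of S. cerevisiae ubiquitin and yeast codon-optimised yeGFP. The FKBP–ubiquitin-fragment unit evidently corresponds to the "CUbo" element, here carrying a K48R substitution introduced by site-directed mutagenesis. This change would remove lysine 48 as a site for chain formation, although the record does not explain its intended role. Downstream lie an hphMX6 hygromycin-resistance marker for selecting yeast integrants and a CYC1 terminator. The associated publication describes an inducible, linkage-specific polyubiquitylation system, so the construct presumably serves to equip a protein of interest with a fluorescently trackable acceptor tag. The catalogue lists it as an empty backbone with no gene insert.
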