Addgene plasmid #212767: pHyg-CUbo(K48R)-yeGFP
Purpose: (Empty Backbone) C-terminal PCR-based tagging with CUbo(K48R)-yeGFP in budding yeast with HygR selection
Depositing lab: Helle Ulrich. Depositing organization: Institut fuer Molekulare Biologie (IMB Mainz). Publication: Ubiquiton-An inducible, linkage-specific polyubiquitylation tool. Renz C, Asimaki E, Meister C, Albanese V, Petriukov K, Krapoth NC, Wegmann S, Wollscheid HP, Wong RP, Fulzele A, Chen JX, Leon S, Ulrich HD. Mol Cell. 2024 Jan 18;84(2):386-400.e11. doi: 10.1016/j.molcel.2023.11.016. Epub 2023 Dec 15. PubMed 38103558.
Backbone
  Vector backbone: pYM
  Vector type: PCR-based tagging
  Selectable markers: Hygromycin
Growth in bacteria
  Bacterial resistance: Ampicillin, 100 μg/mL
  Growth temperature: 37°C
  Growth strain: Top10
  Copy number: High Copy
Gene/Insert
  Gene/Insert name: None
Terms and licenses: Academic/Nonprofit Terms; Industry Terms: Not Available to Industry
Depositor comments: pHU5074; cloning method: site-directed mutagenesis
How to cite: pHyg-CUbo(K48R)-yeGFP was a gift from Helle Ulrich (Addgene plasmid # 212767 ; http://n2t.net/addgene:212767 ; RRID:Addgene_212767)
